Addgene plasmid #22771: FUdGW-Tomato
Depositing lab: Konrad Hochedlinger. Depositing organization: Massachusetts General Hospital.
Backbone
  Vector backbone: FUdGW
  Backbone size w/o insert (bp): 9184
  Vector type: Lentiviral
Growth in bacteria
  Bacterial resistance: Ampicillin, 100 μg/mL
  Growth temperature: 37°C
  Growth strain: Stbl3
  Copy number: Unknown
Gene/Insert
  Gene/Insert name: DsRed
  Insert size (bp): 1400
  Cloning method: Restriction Enzyme; 5′ cloning site EcoRI (not destroyed); 3′ cloning site EcoRI (not destroyed)
  Sequencing primers: 5′ n/a
Terms and licenses: Academic/Nonprofit Terms; Industry Terms: Not Available to Industry
How to cite: FUdGW-Tomato was a gift from Konrad Hochedlinger (Addgene plasmid # 22771 ; http://n2t.net/addgene:22771 ; RRID:Addgene_22771)
