[The description below was written by a language model from this plasmid's Addgene catalogue record and pLannotate feature annotations shown in this document.]
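Description:
FUdGW-Tomato is an HIV-1-based lentiviral transfer vector built on the FUdGW backbone, carrying a red fluorescent reporter under a constitutive mammalian promoter. It is propagated in E. coli through a high-copy ColE1/pUC-type origin with ampicillin selection (AmpR with its bla promoter). The recombination-reducing Stbl3 strain is recorded as the growth host, as is common for plasmids with repeated LTRs. An f1 origin is also present. The backbone carries an SV40 promoter/EM7-driven BleoR cassette with an SV40 poly(A) signal, which would confer Zeocin/bleomycin resistance. This cassette lies outside the LTR-flanked region, so it would not be packaged into virus.

The viral genome is transcribed from a CMV enhancer/promoter fused to a truncated 5' LTR, an arrangement typical of Tat-independent vector designs. Downstream are the Ψ packaging signal with a gag fragment, the RRE for Rev-dependent nuclear export, and the cPPT/CTS element that aids nuclear import. The internal expression cassette uses the human ubiquitin C promoter to drive the insert, followed by WPRE to enhance transcript stability and expression. It is closed by a truncated 3' LTR preceded by a nef-derived fragment, with a bGH poly(A) signal beyond it.

The catalogue lists the insert as DsRed (about 1.4 kb, cloned into EcoRI sites), but the annotation identifies the coding sequence as tdTomato, the tandem-dimer orange-red derivative of the Discosoma protein, which matches the plasmid name. The record does not state a specific application. The design suits production of lentiviral particles, with separately supplied packaging and envelope functions, for stable ubiquitous fluorescent labelling of transduced mammalian cells.
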