Features (pLannotate 1.2.2; 31 found; start..end, strand, type, name):
     31..83      -  misc_feature   bom (fragment): basis of mobility region from pBR322
    238..617     +  enhancer       CMV enhancer: human cytomegalovirus immediate early enhancer
    618..817     +  promoter       CMV promoter: human cytomegalovirus (CMV) immediate early promoter
    835..1015    +  LTR            5' LTR (truncated): truncated 5' long terminal repeat (LTR) from HIV-1
   1062..1187    +  misc_feature   HIV-1 Ψ: packaging signal of human immunodeficiency virus type 1
   1171..1534    +  CDS            HIV-1 gag (fragment): gag protein from human immunodeficiency virus 1; gag
   1680..1913    +  misc_feature   RRE: The Rev response element (RRE) of HIV-1 allows for Rev-dependent mRNA export from the nucleus to the cytoplasm.
   2290..2390    +  CDS            Rev (fragment): human immunodeficiency virus 1 (HIV-1) Rev protein; rev; enhances nuclear export of unspliced and incompletely spliced viral mRNAs
   2440..2557    +  misc_feature   cPPT/CTS: central polypurine tract and central termination sequence of HIV-1
   2611..3779    +  promoter       UbC promoter: human ubiquitin C promoter
   3784..3801    -  misc_feature   MCS (fragment): pUC18/19 multiple cloning site
   3816..5243    +  CDS            tdTomato: tdTomato is a basic (constitutively fluorescent) orange fluorescent protein published in 2004, derived from Discosoma sp.. It is reported to be a somewhat slowly-maturing tandem dimer with low acid sensitivity.
   5253..5276    +  misc_feature   MCS (fragment): pBluescript multiple cloning site
   5276..5864    +  misc_feature   WPRE: woodchuck hepatitis virus posttranscriptional regulatory element
   5801..6382    +  CDS            nef (fragment): NEF_HV1H2 - Experimental evidence at protein level: Swiss-Prot protein existence level 1. Extracellular Nef protein targets CD4(+) T-lymphocytes for apoptosis by interacting with CXCR4 surface receptors. From Human immunodeficiency virus type 1 group M subtype B (isolate HXB2) (HIV-1).
   6389..6569    +  LTR            5' LTR (truncated): truncated 5' long terminal repeat (LTR) from HIV-1
   6601..6825    +  polyA_signal   bGH poly(A) signal: bovine growth hormone polyadenylation signal
   6829..6850    +  promoter       SV40 promoter (fragment): SV40 enhancer and early promoter
   6871..7299    +  rep_origin     f1 ori (sequence partly withheld): f1 bacteriophage origin of replication; arrow indicates direction of (+) strand synthesis
   7313..7642    +  promoter       SV40 promoter: SV40 enhancer and early promoter
   7690..7737    +  promoter       EM7 promoter: synthetic bacterial promoter&nbsp
   7756..8130    +  CDS            BleoR: antibiotic-binding protein; Sh ble from Streptoalloteichus hindustanus; confers resistance to bleomycin, phleomycin, and Zeocin™
   8140..8265    +  CDS            ble (fragment): BLE_KLEPN - Experimental evidence at protein level: Swiss-Prot protein existence level 1. Binding protein with a strong affinity to the bleomycin family of antibiotics. Binds to CL990; an antimitotic-antibiotic compound. From Klebsiella pneumoniae.
   8260..8381    +  polyA_signal   SV40 poly(A) signal: SV40 polyadenylation signal
   8454..8470    -  protein_bind   lac operator: The lac repressor binds to the lac operator to inhibit transcription in E. coli. This inhibition can be relieved by adding lactose or isopropyl-β-D-thiogalactopyranoside (IPTG). lac repressor encoded by lacI
   8478..8508    -  promoter       lac promoter: promoter for the E. coli lac operon
   8523..8544    -  protein_bind   CAP binding site: CAP binding activates transcription in the presence of cAMP. E. coli catabolite activator protein
   8557..8649    -  CDS            lacI (fragment): lac repressor; lacI; The lac repressor binds to the lac operator to inhibit transcription in E. coli. This inhibition can be relieved by adding lactose or isopropyl-β-D-thiogalactopyranoside (IPTG).
   8832..9420    -  rep_origin     ori: high-copy-number ColE1/pMB1/pBR322/pUC origin of replication
   9591..10451   -  CDS            AmpR: β-lactamase; bla; confers resistance to ampicillin, carbenicillin, and related antibiotics
  10452..10556   -  promoter       AmpR promoter: bla
>Addgene plasmid #22771 | FUdGW-Tomato | depositor full sequence | sequence record 10422 | Author sequence
GTCGACGGATCGGGAGATCTCCCGATCCCCTATGGTGCACTCTCAGTACAATCTGCTCTGATGCCGCATA
GTTAAGCCAGTATCTGCTCCCTGCTTGTGTGTTGGAGGTCGCTGAGTAGTGCGCGAGCAAAATTTAAGCT
ACAACAAGGCAAGGCTTGACCGACAATTGCATGAAGAATCTGCTTAGGGTTAGGCGTTTTGCGCTGCTTC
GCGATGTACGGGCCAGATATACGCGTTGACATTGATTATTGACTAGTTATTAATAGTAATCAATTACGGG
GTCATTAGTTCATAGCCCATATATGGAGTTCCGCGTTACATAACTTACGGTAAATGGCCCGCCTGGCTGA
CCGCCCAACGACCCCCGCCCATTGACGTCAATAATGACGTATGTTCCCATAGTAACGCCAATAGGGACTT
TCCATTGACGTCAATGGGTGGAGTATTTACGGTAAACTGCCCACTTGGCAGTACATCAAGTGTATCATAT
GCCAAGTACGCCCCCTATTGACGTCAATGACGGTAAATGGCCCGCCTGGCATTATGCCCAGTACATGACC
TTATGGGACTTTCCTACTTGGCAGTACATCTACGTATTAGTCATCGCTATTACCATGGTGATGCGGTTTT
GGCAGTACATCAATGGGCGTGGATAGCGGTTTGACTCACGGGGATTTCCAAGTCTCCACCCCATTGACGT
CAATGGGAGTTTGTTTTGGCACCAAAATCAACGGGACTTTCCAAAATGTCGTAACAACTCCGCCCCATTG
ACGCAAATGGGCGGTAGGCGTGTACGGTGGGAGGTCTATATAAGCAGCGCGTTTTGCCTGTACTGGGTCT
CTCTGGTTAGACCAGATCTGAGCCTGGGAGCTCTCTGGCTAACTAGGGAACCCACTGCTTAAGCCTCAAT
AAAGCTTGCCTTGAGTGCTTCAAGTAGTGTGTGCCCGTCTGTTGTGTGACTCTGGTAACTAGAGATCCCT
CAGACCCTTTTAGTCAGTGTGGAAAATCTCTAGCAGTGGCGCCCGAACAGGGACTTGAAAGCGAAAGGGA
AACCAGAGGAGCTCTCTCGACGCAGGACTCGGCTTGCTGAAGCGCGCACGGCAAGAGGCGAGGGGCGGCG
ACTGGTGAGTACGCCAAAAATTTTGACTAGCGGAGGCTAGAAGGAGAGAGATGGGTGCGAGAGCGTCAGT
ATTAAGCGGGGGAGAATTAGATCGCGATGGGAAAAAATTCGGTTAAGGCCAGGGGGAAAGAAAAAATATA
AATTAAAACATATAGTATGGGCAAGCAGGGAGCTAGAACGATTCGCAGTTAATCCTGGCCTGTTAGAAAC
ATCAGAAGGCTGTAGACAAATACTGGGACAGCTACAACCATCCCTTCAGACAGGATCAGAAGAACTTAGA
TCATTATATAATACAGTAGCAACCCTCTATTGTGTGCATCAAAGGATAGAGATAAAAGACACCAAGGAAG
CTTTAGACAAGATAGAGGAAGAGCAAAACAAAAGTAAGACCACCGCACAGCAAGCGGCCGCTGATCTTCA
GACCTGGAGGAGGAGATATGAGGGACAATTGGAGAAGTGAATTATATAAATATAAAGTAGTAAAAATTGA
ACCATTAGGAGTAGCACCCACCAAGGCAAAGAGAAGAGTGGTGCAGAGAGAAAAAAGAGCAGTGGGAATA
GGAGCTTTGTTCCTTGGGTTCTTGGGAGCAGCAGGAAGCACTATGGGCGCAGCGTCAATGACGCTGACGG
TACAGGCCAGACAATTATTGTCTGGTATAGTGCAGCAGCAGAACAATTTGCTGAGGGCTATTGAGGCGCA
ACAGCATCTGTTGCAACTCACAGTCTGGGGCATCAAGCAGCTCCAGGCAAGAATCCTGGCTGTGGAAAGA
TACCTAAAGGATCAACAGCTCCTGGGGATTTGGGGTTGCTCTGGAAAACTCATTTGCACCACTGCTGTGC
CTTGGAATGCTAGTTGGAGTAATAAATCTCTGGAACAGATTTGGAATCACACGACCTGGATGGAGTGGGA
CAGAGAAATTAACAATTACACAAGCTTAATACACTCCTTAATTGAAGAATCGCAAAACCAGCAAGAAAAG
AATGAACAAGAATTATTGGAATTAGATAAATGGGCAAGTTTGTGGAATTGGTTTAACATAACAAATTGGC
TGTGGTATATAAAATTATTCATAATGATAGTAGGAGGCTTGGTAGGTTTAAGAATAGTTTTTGCTGTACT
TTCTATAGTGAATAGAGTTAGGCAGGGATATTCACCATTATCGTTTCAGACCCACCTCCCAACCCCGAGG
GGACCCGACAGGCCCGAAGGAATAGAAGAAGAAGGTGGAGAGAGAGACAGAGACAGATCCATTCGATTAG
TGAACGGATCGGCACTGCGTGCGCCAATTCTGCAGACAAATGGCAGTATTCATCCACAATTTTAAAAGAA
AAGGGGGGATTGGGGGGTACAGTGCAGGGGAAAGAATAGTAGACATAATAGCAACAGACATACAAACTAA
AGAATTACAAAAACAAATTACAAAAATTCAAAATTTTCGGGTTTATTACAGGGACAGCAGAGATCCAGTT
TGGTTAATTAAGGGTGCAGCGGCCTCCGCGCCGGGTTTTGGCGCCTCCCGCGGGCGCCCCCCTCCTCACG
GCGAGCGCTGCCACGTCAGACGAAGGGCGCAGGAGCGTTCCTGATCCTTCCGCCCGGACGCTCAGGACAG
CGGCCCGCTGCTCATAAGACTCGGCCTTAGAACCCCAGTATCAGCAGAAGGACATTTTAGGACGGGACTT
GGGTGACTCTAGGGCACTGGTTTTCTTTCCAGAGAGCGGAACAGGCGAGGAAAAGTAGTCCCTTCTCGGC
GATTCTGCGGAGGGATCTCCGTGGGGCGGTGAACGCCGATGATTATATAAGGACGCGCCGGGTGTGGCAC
AGCTAGTTCCGTCGCAGCCGGGATTTGGGTCGCGGTTCTTGTTTGTGGATCGCTGTGATCGTCACTTGGT
GAGTTGCGGGCTGCTGGGCTGGCCGGGGCTTTCGTGGCCGCCGGGCCGCTCGGTGGGACGGAAGCGTGTG
GAGAGACCGCCAAGGGCTGTAGTCTGGGTCCGCGAGCAAGGTTGCCCTGAACTGGGGGTTGGGGGGAGCG
CACAAAATGGCGGCTGTTCCCGAGTCTTGAATGGAAGACGCTTGTAAGGCGGGCTGTGAGGTCGTTGAAA
CAAGGTGGGGGGCATGGTGGGCGGCAAGAACCCAAGGTCTTGAGGCCTTCGCTAATGCGGGAAAGCTCTT
ATTCGGGTGAGATGGGCTGGGGCACCATCTGGGGACCCTGACGTGAAGTTTGTCACTGACTGGAGAACTC
GGGTTTGTCGTCTGGTTGCGGGGGCGGCAGTTATGCGGTGCCGTTGGGCAGTGCACCCGTACCTTTGGGA
GCGCGCGCCTCGTCGTGTCGTGACGTCACCCGTTCTGTTGGCTTATAATGCAGGGTGGGGCCACCTGCCG
GTAGGTGTGCGGTAGGCTTTTCTCCGTCGCAGGACGCAGGGTTCGGGCCTAGGGTAGGCTCTCCTGAATC
GACAGGCGCCGGACCTCTGGTGAGGGGAGGGATAAGTGAGGCGTCAGTTTCTTTGGTCGGTTTTATGTAC
CTATCTTCTTAAGTAGCTGAAGCTCCGGTTTTGAACTATGCGCTCGGGGTTGGCGAGTGTGTTTTGTGAA
GTTTTTTAGGCACCTTTTGAAATGTAATCATTTGGGTCAATATGTAATTTTCAGTGTTAGACTAGTAAAG
CTTCTGCAGGTCGACTCTAGAATTGATCCTCTAGAATGGTGAGCAAGGGCGAGGAGGTCATCAAAGAGTT
CATGCGCTTCAAGGTGCGCATGGAGGGCTCCATGAACGGCCACGAGTTCGAGATCGAGGGCGAGGGCGAG
GGCCGCCCCTACGAGGGCACCCAGACCGCCAAGCTGAAGGTGACCAAGGGCGGCCCCCTGCCCTTCGCCT
GGGACATCCTGTCCCCCCAGTTCATGTACGGCTCCAAGGCGTACGTGAAGCACCCCGCCGACATCCCCGA
TTACAAGAAGCTGTCCTTCCCCGAGGGCTTCAAGTGGGAGCGCGTGATGAACTTCGAGGACGGCGGTCTG
GTGACCGTGACCCAGGACTCCTCCCTGCAGGACGGCACGCTGATCTACAAGGTGAAGATGCGCGGCACCA
ACTTCCCCCCCGACGGCCCCGTAATGCAGAAGAAGACCATGGGCTGGGAGGCCTCCACCGAGCGCCTGTA
CCCCCGCGACGGCGTGCTGAAGGGCGAGATCCACCAGGCCCTGAAGCTGAAGGACGGCGGCCACTACCTG
GTGGAGTTCAAGACCATCTACATGGCCAAGAAGCCCGTGCAACTGCCCGGCTACTACTACGTGGACACCA
AGCTGGACATCACCTCCCACAACGAGGACTACACCATCGTGGAACAGTACGAGCGCTCCGAGGGCCGCCA
CCACCTGTTCCTGGGGCATGGCACCGGCAGCACCGGCAGCGGCAGCTCCGGCACCGCCTCCTCCGAGGAC
AACAACATGGCCGTCATCAAAGAGTTCATGCGCTTCAAGGTGCGCATGGAGGGCTCCATGAACGGCCACG
AGTTCGAGATCGAGGGCGAGGGCGAGGGCCGCCCCTACGAGGGCACCCAGACCGCCAAGCTGAAGGTGAC
CAAGGGCGGCCCCCTGCCCTTCGCCTGGGACATCCTGTCCCCCCAGTTCATGTACGGCTCCAAGGCGTAC
GTGAAGCACCCCGCCGACATCCCCGATTACAAGAAGCTGTCCTTCCCCGAGGGCTTCAAGTGGGAGCGCG
TGATGAACTTCGAGGACGGCGGTCTGGTGACCGTGACCCAGGACTCCTCCCTGCAGGACGGCACGCTGAT
CTACAAGGTGAAGATGCGCGGCACCAACTTCCCCCCCGACGGCCCCGTAATGCAGAAGAAGACCATGGGC
TGGGAGGCCTCCACCGAGCGCCTGTACCCCCGCGACGGCGTGCTGAAGGGCGAGATCCACCAGGCCCTGA
AGCTGAAGGACGGCGGCCACTACCTGGTGGAGTTCAAGACCATCTACATGGCCAAGAAGCCCGTGCAACT
GCCCGGCTACTACTACGTGGACACCAAGCTGGACATCACCTCCCACAACGAGGACTACACCATCGTGGAA
CAGTACGAGCGCTCCGAGGGCCGCCACCACCTGTTCCTGTACGGCATGGACGAGCTGTACAAGTAAGCGG
CCAATTCGATATCAAGCTTATCGATAATCAACCTCTGGATTACAAAATTTGTGAAAGATTGACTGGTATT
CTTAACTATGTTGCTCCTTTTACGCTATGTGGATACGCTGCTTTAATGCCTTTGTATCATGCTATTGCTT
CCCGTATGGCTTTCATTTTCTCCTCCTTGTATAAATCCTGGTTGCTGTCTCTTTATGAGGAGTTGTGGCC
CGTTGTCAGGCAACGTGGCGTGGTGTGCACTGTGTTTGCTGACGCAACCCCCACTGGTTGGGGCATTGCC
ACCACCTGTCAGCTCCTTTCCGGGACTTTCGCTTTCCCCCTCCCTATTGCCACGGCGGAACTCATCGCCG
CCTGCCTTGCCCGCTGCTGGACAGGGGCTCGGCTGTTGGGCACTGACAATTCCGTGGTGTTGTCGGGGAA
ATCATCGTCCTTTCCTTGGCTGCTCGCCTGTGTTGCCACCTGGATTCTGCGCGGGACGTCCTTCTGCTAC
GTCCCTTCGGCCCTCAATCCAGCGGACCTTCCTTCCCGCGGCCTGCTGCCGGCTCTGCGGCCTCTTCCGC
GTCTTCGCCTTCGCCCTCAGACGAGTCGGATCTCCCTTTGGGCCGCCTCCCCGCATCGATACCGTCGACC
TCGAGACCTAGAAAAACATGGAGCAATCACAAGTAGCAATACAGCAGCTACCAATGCTGATTGTGCCTGG
CTAGAAGCACAAGAGGAGGAGGAGGTGGGTTTTCCAGTCACACCTCAGGTACCTTTAAGACCAATGACTT
ACAAGGCAGCTGTAGATCTTAGCCACTTTTTAAAAGAAAAGGGGGGACTGGAAGGGCTAATTCACTCCCA
ACGAAGACAAGATATCCTTGATCTGTGGATCTACCACACACAAGGCTACTTCCCTGATTGGCAGAACTAC
ACACCAGGGCCAGGGATCAGATATCCACTGACCTTTGGATGGTGCTACAAGCTAGTACCAGTTGAGCAAG
AGAAGGTAGAAGAAGCCAATGAAGGAGAGAACACCCGCTTGTTACACCCTGTGAGCCTGCATGGGATGGA
TGACCCGGAGAGAGAAGTATTAGAGTGGAGGTTTGACAGCCGCCTAGCATTTCATCACATGGCCCGAGAG
CTGCATCCGGACTGTACTGGGTCTCTCTGGTTAGACCAGATCTGAGCCTGGGAGCTCTCTGGCTAACTAG
GGAACCCACTGCTTAAGCCTCAATAAAGCTTGCCTTGAGTGCTTCAAGTAGTGTGTGCCCGTCTGTTGTG
TGACTCTGGTAACTAGAGATCCCTCAGACCCTTTTAGTCAGTGTGGAAAATCTCTAGCAGGGCCCGTTTA
AACCCGCTGATCAGCCTCGACTGTGCCTTCTAGTTGCCAGCCATCTGTTGTTTGCCCCTCCCCCGTGCCT
TCCTTGACCCTGGAAGGTGCCACTCCCACTGTCCTTTCCTAATAAAATGAGGAAATTGCATCGCATTGTC
TGAGTAGGTGTCATTCTATTCTGGGGGGTGGGGTGGGGCAGGACAGCAAGGGGGAGGATTGGGAAGACAA
TAGCAGGCATGCTGGGGATGCGGTGGGCTCTATGGCTTCTGAGGCGGAAAGAACCAGCTGGGGCTCTAGG
GGGTATCCCC
[124 nt withheld, positions 6871-6994]
C
[91 nt withheld, positions 6996-7086]
A
[49 nt withheld, positions 7088-7136]
CCTTTGACGTTGGAGTCCACGTTCTTT
[37 nt withheld, positions 7164-7200]
ACCCTATCTCGGTCTATTCTTTTGATTTATAAGGGATTTTGCCGATTTCGGCCTATTGGTTAAAAAATGA
GCTGATTTAACAAAAATTTAACGCGAATTAATTCTGTGGAATGTGTGTCAGTTAGGGTGTGGAAAGTCCC
CAGGCTCCCCAGCAGGCAGAAGTATGCAAAGCATGCATCTCAATTAGTCAGCAACCAGGTGTGGAAAGTC
CCCAGGCTCCCCAGCAGGCAGAAGTATGCAAAGCATGCATCTCAATTAGTCAGCAACCATAGTCCCGCCC
CTAACTCCGCCCATCCCGCCCCTAACTCCGCCCAGTTCCGCCCATTCTCCGCCCCATGGCTGACTAATTT
TTTTTATTTATGCAGAGGCCGAGGCCGCCTCTGCCTCTGAGCTATTCCAGAAGTAGTGAGGAGGCTTTTT
TGGAGGCCTAGGCTTTTGCAAAAAGCTCCCGGGAGCTTGTATATCCATTTTCGGATCTGATCAGCACGTG
TTGACAATTAATCATCGGCATAGTATATCGGCATAGTATAATACGACAAGGTGAGGAACTAAACCATGGC
CAAGTTGACCAGTGCCGTTCCGGTGCTCACCGCGCGCGACGTCGCCGGAGCGGTCGAGTTCTGGACCGAC
CGGCTCGGGTTCTCCCGGGACTTCGTGGAGGACGACTTCGCCGGTGTGGTCCGGGACGACGTGACCCTGT
TCATCAGCGCGGTCCAGGACCAGGTGGTGCCGGACAACACCCTGGCCTGGGTGTGGGTGCGCGGCCTGGA
CGAGCTGTACGCCGAGTGGTCGGAGGTCGTGTCCACGAACTTCCGGGACGCCTCCGGGCCGGCCATGACC
GAGATCGGCGAGCAGCCGTGGGGGCGGGAGTTCGCCCTGCGCGACCCGGCCGGCAACTGCGTGCACTTCG
TGGCCGAGGAGCAGGACTGACACGTGCTACGAGATTTCGATTCCACCGCCGCCTTCTATGAAAGGTTGGG
CTTCGGAATCGTTTTCCGGGACGCCGGCTGGATGATCCTCCAGCGCGGGGATCTCATGCTGGAGTTCTTC
GCCCACCCCAACTTGTTTATTGCAGCTTATAATGGTTACAAATAAAGCAATAGCATCACAAATTTCACAA
ATAAAGCATTTTTTTCACTGCATTCTAGTTGTGGTTTGTCCAAACTCATCAATGTATCTTATCATGTCTG
TATACCGTCGACCTCTAGCTAGAGCTTGGCGTAATCATGGTCATAGCTGTTTCCTGTGTGAAATTGTTAT
CCGCTCACAATTCCACACAACATACGAGCCGGAAGCATAAAGTGTAAAGCCTGGGGTGCCTAATGAGTGA
GCTAACTCACATTAATTGCGTTGCGCTCACTGCCCGCTTTCCAGTCGGGAAACCTGTCGTGCCAGCTGCA
TTAATGAATCGGCCAACGCGCGGGGAGAGGCGGTTTGCGTATTGGGCGCTCTTCCGCTTCCTCGCTCACT
GACTCGCTGCGCTCGGTCGTTCGGCTGCGGCGAGCGGTATCAGCTCACTCAAAGGCGGTAATACGGTTAT
CCACAGAATCAGGGGATAACGCAGGAAAGAACATGTGAGCAAAAGGCCAGCAAAAGGCCAGGAACCGTAA
AAAGGCCGCGTTGCTGGCGTTTTTCCATAGGCTCCGCCCCCCTGACGAGCATCACAAAAATCGACGCTCA
AGTCAGAGGTGGCGAAACCCGACAGGACTATAAAGATACCAGGCGTTTCCCCCTGGAAGCTCCCTCGTGC
GCTCTCCTGTTCCGACCCTGCCGCTTACCGGATACCTGTCCGCCTTTCTCCCTTCGGGAAGCGTGGCGCT
TTCTCATAGCTCACGCTGTAGGTATCTCAGTTCGGTGTAGGTCGTTCGCTCCAAGCTGGGCTGTGTGCAC
GAACCCCCCGTTCAGCCCGACCGCTGCGCCTTATCCGGTAACTATCGTCTTGAGTCCAACCCGGTAAGAC
ACGACTTATCGCCACTGGCAGCAGCCACTGGTAACAGGATTAGCAGAGCGAGGTATGTAGGCGGTGCTAC
AGAGTTCTTGAAGTGGTGGCCTAACTACGGCTACACTAGAAGAACAGTATTTGGTATCTGCGCTCTGCTG
AAGCCAGTTACCTTCGGAAAAAGAGTTGGTAGCTCTTGATCCGGCAAACAAACCACCGCTGGTAGCGGTG
GTTTTTTTGTTTGCAAGCAGCAGATTACGCGCAGAAAAAAAGGATCTCAAGAAGATCCTTTGATCTTTTC
TACGGGGTCTGACGCTCAGTGGAACGAAAACTCACGTTAAGGGATTTTGGTCATGAGATTATCAAAAAGG
ATCTTCACCTAGATCCTTTTAAATTAAAAATGAAGTTTTAAATCAATCTAAAGTATATATGAGTAAACTT
GGTCTGACAGTTACCAATGCTTAATCAGTGAGGCACCTATCTCAGCGATCTGTCTATTTCGTTCATCCAT
AGTTGCCTGACTCCCCGTCGTGTAGATAACTACGATACGGGAGGGCTTACCATCTGGCCCCAGTGCTGCA
ATGATACCGCGAGACCCACGCTCACCGGCTCCAGATTTATCAGCAATAAACCAGCCAGCCGGAAGGGCCG
AGCGCAGAAGTGGTCCTGCAACTTTATCCGCCTCCATCCAGTCTATTAATTGTTGCCGGGAAGCTAGAGT
AAGTAGTTCGCCAGTTAATAGTTTGCGCAACGTTGTTGCCATTGCTACAGGCATCGTGGTGTCACGCTCG
TCGTTTGGTATGGCTTCATTCAGCTCCGGTTCCCAACGATCAAGGCGAGTTACATGATCCCCCATGTTGT
GCAAAAAAGCGGTTAGCTCCTTCGGTCCTCCGATCGTTGTCAGAAGTAAGTTGGCCGCAGTGTTATCACT
CATGGTTATGGCAGCACTGCATAATTCTCTTACTGTCATGCCATCCGTAAGATGCTTTTCTGTGACTGGT
GAGTACTCAACCAAGTCATTCTGAGAATAGTGTATGCGGCGACCGAGTTGCTCTTGCCCGGCGTCAATAC
GGGATAATACCGCGCCACATAGCAGAACTTTAAAAGTGCTCATCATTGGAAAACGTTCTTCGGGGCGAAA
ACTCTCAAGGATCTTACCGCTGTTGAGATCCAGTTCGATGTAACCCACTCGTGCACCCAACTGATCTTCA
GCATCTTTTACTTTCACCAGCGTTTCTGGGTGAGCAAAAACAGGAAGGCAAAATGCCGCAAAAAAGGGAA
TAAGGGCGACACGGAAATGTTGAATACTCATACTCTTCCTTTTTCAATATTATTGAAGCATTTATCAGGG
TTATTGTCTCATGAGCGGATACATATTTGAATGTATTTAGAAAAATAAACAAATAGGGGTTCCGCGCACA
TTTCCCCGAAAAGTGCCACCTGAC
