>Addgene plasmid #22771 | FUdGW-Tomato | addgene partial sequence | sequence record 28605 | 22771 with hUBCpro-F
CGGGGTCAGGTGTTTGTGAGTTTTTTAGGCACCTTTTGAAATGTAATCATTTGGGTCAATATGTAATTTT
CAGTGTTAGACTAGTAAATTGTCCGCTAAATTCTGGCCGTTTTTGGCTTTTTTGTTAGACGAAGCTTGGG
CTGCAGGTCGACTCTAGAATTGATCCTCTAGAATGGTGAGCAAGGGCGAGGAGGTCATCAAAGAGTTCAT
GCGCTTCAAGGTGCGCATGGAGGGCTCCATGAACGGCCACGAGTTCGAGATCGAGGGCGNAGGGCGAGGG
CCGCCCCTACGAGGGCACCCAGACCGCCAAGCTGAAGGTGACCAAGGGCGGCCCCCTGCCCTTCGCCTGG
GACATCCTGTCCCCCCAGTTCATGTACGGCTCCAAGGCGTACGTGAAGCACCCCGCCGACATCCCCGATT
ACAAGAAGCTGTCCTTCCCCGAGGGCTTCAAGTGGGAGCGCGTGATGAACTTCNAGGACGGCGGTCTGGT
GACCGTGACCCAGGACTCCTCCCTGCAGGACGGCACGCTGATCTACAAGGTGAAGATGCGCGGCACCAAC
TTCCCCCCCGACGGCCCCGTAATGC
